Addgene plasmid #88839: RHPMP139 (pLifeAct mEOS3.1)
Purpose: Localization by Super-Resolution microscopy of lifeAct fused to mOrange2
Depositing lab: Ricardo Henriques.
Backbone
  Vector backbone: mEos4b-Lifeact Plasmid #54813
  Vector type: Mammalian Expression
  Selectable markers: Neomycin (select with G418)
Growth in bacteria
  Bacterial resistance: Kanamycin, 50 μg/mL
  Growth temperature: 37°C
  Growth strain: DH5alpha
  Copy number: High Copy
Gene/Insert
  Gene/Insert name: LifeAct
  Promoter: CMV
  Tag / fusion protein: mEOS3.1 (C terminal on insert)
  Cloning method: Restriction Enzyme; 5′ cloning site BamHI (not destroyed); 3′ cloning site NotI (not destroyed)
  Sequencing primers: 5′ CMV-F
Terms and licenses: Academic/Nonprofit Terms; Industry Terms: Not Available to Industry
How to cite: RHPMP139 (pLifeAct mEOS3.1) was a gift from Ricardo Henriques (Addgene plasmid # 88839 ; http://n2t.net/addgene:88839 ; RRID:Addgene_88839)
