[The description below was written by a language model from this plasmid's Addgene catalogue record and pLannotate feature annotations shown in this document.]
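Description:
RHPMP139 (pLifeAct mEOS3.1) is a 4,732-nt mammalian expression plasmid derived from an mEos4b-Lifeact backbone. It is built to express the small actin-binding peptide LifeAct fused at its C terminus to the photoconvertible fluorescent protein mEos3.1. Transcription is driven by the human cytomegalovirus immediate-early enhancer and promoter and terminated by an SV40 polyadenylation signal. The cloning sites are recorded as BamHI and NotI, both retained. The feature table annotates the mEos3.1 coding sequence downstream of a multiple cloning site fragment. It does not separately annotate LifeAct, which is a very short peptide and presumably lies in the unannotated stretch between the cloning site fragment and the fluorescent protein.

The plasmid replicates in E. coli from a high-copy ColE1/pUC-type origin and also carries an f1 phage origin. A single Tn5 aminoglycoside phosphotransferase gene (NeoR/KanR) provides both selections. It is expressed from a bacterial bla promoter for kanamycin resistance and from the SV40 enhancer/early promoter, with an HSV TK polyadenylation signal, for G418 selection of transfected mammalian cells. The short large T antigen, ble and bGH poly(A) fragments in the table look like backbone remnants or partial annotation matches rather than functional elements.

The intended use is labelling filamentous actin in mammalian cells for super-resolution localization microscopy, where green-to-red photoconversion of mEos3.1 allows single-molecule imaging. The catalogue purpose statement says LifeAct is fused to mOrange2, but the plasmid name, the tag field and the sequence annotation all indicate mEos3.1, so the mOrange2 mention appears to be a catalogue error.
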