Features (pLannotate 1.2.2; 14 found; start..end, strand, type, name):
     61..364     +  enhancer       CMV enhancer: human cytomegalovirus immediate early enhancer
    365..568     +  promoter       CMV promoter: human cytomegalovirus (CMV) immediate early promoter
    591..634     +  misc_feature   MCS (fragment): multiple cloning site
    717..1394    +  CDS            mEos3.1: mEos3.1 is a photoconvertible green/yellow fluorescent protein published in 2012, derived from Lobophyllia hemprichii. It has moderate acid sensitivity.
   1414..1497    +  CDS            large T antigen (fragment): large T antigen from SV40 (simian virus 40)
   1520..1641    +  polyA_signal   SV40 poly(A) signal: SV40 polyadenylation signal
   1675..2103    -  rep_origin     f1 ori (sequence partly withheld): f1 bacteriophage origin of replication; arrow indicates direction of (+) strand synthesis
   2130..2234    +  promoter       AmpR promoter: bla
   2236..2593    +  promoter       SV40 promoter: SV40 enhancer and early promoter
   2628..3422    +  CDS            NeoR/KanR: aminoglycoside phosphotransferase from Tn5; aph(3')-II (or nptII); confers resistance to neomycin, kanamycin, and G418 (Geneticin®)
   3443..3595    +  CDS            ble (fragment): BLE_KLEPN - Experimental evidence at protein level: Swiss-Prot protein existence level 1. Binding protein with a strong affinity to the bleomycin family of antibiotics. Binds to CL990; an antimitotic-antibiotic compound. From Klebsiella pneumoniae.
   3654..3701    +  polyA_signal   HSV TK poly(A) signal: herpes simplex virus thymidine kinase polyadenylation signal (Cole and Stacy, 1985)
   3792..3808    -  polyA_signal   bGH poly(A) signal (fragment): bovine growth hormone polyadenylation signal
   4030..4618    +  rep_origin     ori: high-copy-number ColE1/pMB1/pBR322/pUC origin of replication
>Addgene plasmid #88839 | RHPMP139 (pLifeAct mEOS3.1) | depositor full sequence | sequence record 172447 | Full Sequence
TAGTTATTAATAGTAATCAATTACGGGGTCATTAGTTCATAGCCCATATATGGAGTTCCGCGTTACATAA
CTTACGGTAAATGGCCCGCCTGGCTGACCGCCCAACGACCCCCGCCCATTGACGTCAATAATGACGTATG
TTCCCATAGTAACGCCAATAGGGACTTTCCATTGACGTCAATGGGTGGAGTATTTACGGTAAACTGCCCA
CTTGGCAGTACATCAAGTGTATCATATGCCAAGTACGCCCCCTATTGACGTCAATGACGGTAAATGGCCC
GCCTGGCATTATGCCCAGTACATGACCTTATGGGACTTTCCTACTTGGCAGTACATCTACGTATTAGTCA
TCGCTATTACCATGGTGATGCGGTTTTGGCAGTACATCAATGGGCGTGGATAGCGGTTTGACTCACGGGG
ATTTCCAAGTCTCCACCCCATTGACGTCAATGGGAGTTTGTTTTGGCACCAAAATCAACGGGACTTTCCA
AAATGTCGTAACAACTCCGCCCCATTGACGCAAATGGGCGGTAGGCGTGTACGGTGGGAGGTCTATATAA
GCAGAGCTGGTTTAGTGAACCGTCAGATCCGCTAGCGCTACCGGACTCAGATCTCGAGCTCAAGCTTCGA
ATTCCACCATGGGCGTGGCCGACCTGATCAAGAAGTTCGAGAGCATCAGCAAGGAGGAGGGGGATCCACC
GGTCGCCACCATGGTGATGAGTGCGATTAAGCCAGACATGAAGATCAAACTCCGTATGGAAGGCAACGTA
AACGGGCACCACTTTGTGATCGACGGAGATGGTACAGGCAAGCCTTTTGAGGGAAAACAGAGTATGGATC
TTGAAGTCAAAGAGGGCGGACCTCTGCCTTTTGCCTTTGATATCCTGACCACTGCATTCCATTACGGCAA
CAGGGTATTCGCCAAATATCCAGACAACATACAAGACTATTTTAAGCAGTCGTTTCCTAAGGGGTATTCG
TGGGAACGAAGCTTGACTTTCGAAGACGGGGGCATTTGCAACGCCAGAAACGACATAACAATGGAAGGGG
ACACTTTCTATAATAAAGTTCGATTTTATGGTACCAACTTTCCCGCCAATGGTCCAGTTATGCAGAAGAA
GACGCTGAAATGGGAGCCCTCCACTGAGAAAATGTATGTGCGTGATGGAGTGCTGACGGGTGATGTAGAG
ATGGCTTTGTTGCTTGAAGGAAATGCCCATTACCGATGTGACTTCAGAACTACTTACAAAGCTAAGGAGA
AGGGTGTCAAGTTACCAGGCGCCCACTTTGTGGACCACTGCATTGAGATTTTAAGCCATGACAAAGATTA
CAACAAGGTTAAGCTGTATGAGCATGCTGTTGCTCATTCTGGATTGCCTGACAATGCCAGACGATAAAGC
GGCCGCGACTCTAGATCATAATCAGCCATACCACATTTGTAGAGGTTTTACTTGCTTTAAAAAACCTCCC
ACACCTCCCCCTGAACCTGAAACATAAAATGAATGCAATTGTTGTTGTTAACTTGTTTATTGCAGCTTAT
AATGGTTACAAATAAAGCAATAGCATCACAAATTTCACAAATAAAGCATTTTTTTCACTGCATTCTAGTT
GTGGTTTGTCCAAACTCATCAATGTATCTTAAGGCGTAAATTGTAAGCGTTAATATTTTGTTAAAATTCG
CGTTAAATTTTTGTTAAATCAGCTCATTTTTTAACCAATAGGCCGAAATCGGCAAAATCCCTTATAAATC
AAAAGAATAGACCGAGATAGGGT
[37 nt withheld, positions 1774-1810]
AAAGAACGTGGACTCCAACGTCAAAGG
[49 nt withheld, positions 1838-1886]
T
[91 nt withheld, positions 1888-1978]
G
[124 nt withheld, positions 1980-2103]
CAGGTGGCACTTTTCGGGGAAATGTGCGCGGAACCCCTATTTGTTTATTTTTCTAAATACATTCAAATAT
GTATCCGCTCATGAGACAATAACCCTGATAAATGCTTCAATAATATTGAAAAAGGAAGAGTCCTGAGGCG
GAAAGAACCAGCTGTGGAATGTGTGTCAGTTAGGGTGTGGAAAGTCCCCAGGCTCCCCAGCAGGCAGAAG
TATGCAAAGCATGCATCTCAATTAGTCAGCAACCAGGTGTGGAAAGTCCCCAGGCTCCCCAGCAGGCAGA
AGTATGCAAAGCATGCATCTCAATTAGTCAGCAACCATAGTCCCGCCCCTAACTCCGCCCATCCCGCCCC
TAACTCCGCCCAGTTCCGCCCATTCTCCGCCCCATGGCTGACTAATTTTTTTTATTTATGCAGAGGCCGA
GGCCGCCTCGGCCTCTGAGCTATTCCAGAAGTAGTGAGGAGGCTTTTTTGGAGGCCTAGGCTTTTGCAAA
GATCGATCAAGAGACAGGATGAGGATCGTTTCGCATGATTGAACAAGATGGATTGCACGCAGGTTCTCCG
GCCGCTTGGGTGGAGAGGCTATTCGGCTATGACTGGGCACAACAGACAATCGGCTGCTCTGATGCCGCCG
TGTTCCGGCTGTCAGCGCAGGGGCGCCCGGTTCTTTTTGTCAAGACCGACCTGTCCGGTGCCCTGAATGA
ACTGCAAGACGAGGCAGCGCGGCTATCGTGGCTGGCCACGACGGGCGTTCCTTGCGCAGCTGTGCTCGAC
GTTGTCACTGAAGCGGGAAGGGACTGGCTGCTATTGGGCGAAGTGCCGGGGCAGGATCTCCTGTCATCTC
ACCTTGCTCCTGCCGAGAAAGTATCCATCATGGCTGATGCAATGCGGCGGCTGCATACGCTTGATCCGGC
TACCTGCCCATTCGACCACCAAGCGAAACATCGCATCGAGCGAGCACGTACTCGGATGGAAGCCGGTCTT
GTCGATCAGGATGATCTGGACGAAGAGCATCAGGGGCTCGCGCCAGCCGAACTGTTCGCCAGGCTCAAGG
CGAGCATGCCCGACGGCGAGGATCTCGTCGTGACCCATGGCGATGCCTGCTTGCCGAATATCATGGTGGA
AAATGGCCGCTTTTCTGGATTCATCGACTGTGGCCGGCTGGGTGTGGCGGACCGCTATCAGGACATAGCG
TTGGCTACCCGTGATATTGCTGAAGAGCTTGGCGGCGAATGGGCTGACCGCTTCCTCGTGCTTTACGGTA
TCGCCGCTCCCGATTCGCAGCGCATCGCCTTCTATCGCCTTCTTGACGAGTTCTTCTGAGCGGGACTCTG
GGGTTCGAAATGACCGACCAAGCGACGCCCAACCTGCCATCACGAGATTTCGATTCCACCGCCGCCTTCT
ATGAAAGGTTGGGCTTCGGAATCGTTTTCCGGGACGCCGGCTGGATGATCCTCCAGCGCGGGGATCTCAT
GCTGGAGTTCTTCGCCCACCCTAGGGGGAGGCTAACTGAAACACGGAAGGAGACAATACCGGAAGGAACC
CGCGCTATGACGGCAATAAAAAGACAGAATAAAACGCACGGTGTTGGGTCGTTTGTTCATAAACGCGGGG
TTCGGTCCCAGGGCTGGCACTCTGTCGATACCCCACCGAGACCCCATTGGGGCCAATACGCCCGCGTTTC
TTCCTTTTCCCCACCCCACCCCCCAAGTTCGGGTGAAGGCCCAGGGCTCGCAGCCAACGTCGGGGCGGCA
GGCCCTGCCATAGCCTCAGGTTACTCATATATACTTTAGATTGATTTAAAACTTCATTTTTAATTTAAAA
GGATCTAGGTGAAGATCCTTTTTGATAATCTCATGACCAAAATCCCTTAACGTGAGTTTTCGTTCCACTG
AGCGTCAGACCCCGTAGAAAAGATCAAAGGATCTTCTTGAGATCCTTTTTTTCTGCGCGTAATCTGCTGC
TTGCAAACAAAAAAACCACCGCTACCAGCGGTGGTTTGTTTGCCGGATCAAGAGCTACCAACTCTTTTTC
CGAAGGTAACTGGCTTCAGCAGAGCGCAGATACCAAATACTGTCCTTCTAGTGTAGCCGTAGTTAGGCCA
CCACTTCAAGAACTCTGTAGCACCGCCTACATACCTCGCTCTGCTAATCCTGTTACCAGTGGCTGCTGCC
AGTGGCGATAAGTCGTGTCTTACCGGGTTGGACTCAAGACGATAGTTACCGGATAAGGCGCAGCGGTCGG
GCTGAACGGGGGGTTCGTGCACACAGCCCAGCTTGGAGCGAACGACCTACACCGAACTGAGATACCTACA
GCGTGAGCTATGAGAAAGCGCCACGCTTCCCGAAGGGAGAAAGGCGGACAGGTATCCGGTAAGCGGCAGG
GTCGGAACAGGAGAGCGCACGAGGGAGCTTCCAGGGGGAAACGCCTGGTATCTTTATAGTCCTGTCGGGT
TTCGCCACCTCTGACTTGAGCGTCGATTTTTGTGATGCTCGTCAGGGGGGCGGAGCCTATGGAAAAACGC
CAGCAACGCGGCCTTTTTACGGTTCCTGGCCTTTTGCTGGCCTTTTGCTCACATGTTCTTTCCTGCGTTA
TCCCCTGATTCTGTGGATAACCGTATTACCGCCATGCAT
