Features (pLannotate 1.2.2; 14 found; start..end, strand, type, name):
     61..364     +  enhancer       CMV enhancer: human cytomegalovirus immediate early enhancer
    365..568     +  promoter       CMV promoter: human cytomegalovirus (CMV) immediate early promoter
    591..634     +  misc_feature   MCS (fragment): multiple cloning site
    717..1394    +  CDS            mEos3.1: mEos3.1 is a photoconvertible green/yellow fluorescent protein published in 2012, derived from Lobophyllia hemprichii. It has moderate acid sensitivity.
   1414..1497    +  CDS            large T antigen (fragment): large T antigen from SV40 (simian virus 40)
   1520..1641    +  polyA_signal   SV40 poly(A) signal: SV40 polyadenylation signal
   1675..2103    -  rep_origin     f1 ori (sequence partly withheld): f1 bacteriophage origin of replication; arrow indicates direction of (+) strand synthesis
   2130..2234    +  promoter       AmpR promoter: bla
   2236..2593    +  promoter       SV40 promoter: SV40 enhancer and early promoter
   2628..3422    +  CDS            NeoR/KanR: aminoglycoside phosphotransferase from Tn5; aph(3')-II (or nptII); confers resistance to neomycin, kanamycin, and G418 (Geneticin®)
   3443..3595    +  CDS            ble (fragment): BLE_KLEPN - Experimental evidence at protein level: Swiss-Prot protein existence level 1. Binding protein with a strong affinity to the bleomycin family of antibiotics. Binds to CL990; an antimitotic-antibiotic compound. From Klebsiella pneumoniae.
   3654..3701    +  polyA_signal   HSV TK poly(A) signal: herpes simplex virus thymidine kinase polyadenylation signal (Cole and Stacy, 1985)
   3792..3808    -  polyA_signal   bGH poly(A) signal (fragment): bovine growth hormone polyadenylation signal
   4030..4618    +  rep_origin     ori: high-copy-number ColE1/pMB1/pBR322/pUC origin of replication
>Addgene plasmid #88839 | RHPMP139 (pLifeAct mEOS3.1) | addgene full sequence | sequence record 177489 | Addgene NGS Result
TAGTTATTAATAGTAATCAATTACGGGGTCATTAGTTCATAGCCCATATATGGAGTTCCGCGTTACATAA
CTTACGGTAAATGGCCCGCCTGGCTGACCGCCCAACGACCCCCGCCCATTGACGTCAATAATGACGTATG
TTCCCATAGTAACGCCAATAGGGACTTTCCATTGACGTCAATGGGTGGAGTATTTACGGTAAACTGCCCA
CTTGGCAGTACATCAAGTGTATCATATGCCAAGTACGCCCCCTATTGACGTCAATGACGGTAAATGGCCC
GCCTGGCATTATGCCCAGTACATGACCTTATGGGACTTTCCTACTTGGCAGTACATCTACGTATTAGTCA
TCGCTATTACCATGGTGATGCGGTTTTGGCAGTACATCAATGGGCGTGGATAGCGGTTTGACTCACGGGG
ATTTCCAAGTCTCCACCCCATTGACGTCAATGGGAGTTTGTTTTGGCACCAAAATCAACGGGACTTTCCA
AAATGTCGTAACAACTCCGCCCCATTGACGCAAATGGGCGGTAGGCGTGTACGGTGGGAGGTCTATATAA
GCAGAGCTGGTTTAGTGAACCGTCAGATCCGCTAGCGCTACCGGACTCAGATCTCGAGCTCAAGCTTCGA
ATTCCACCATGGGCGTGGCCGACCTGATCAAGAAGTTCGAGAGCATCAGCAAGGAGGAGGGGGATCCACC
GGTCGCCACCATGGTGATGAGTGCGATTAAGCCAGACATGAAGATCAAACTCCGTATGGAAGGCAACGTA
AACGGGCACCACTTTGTGATCGACGGAGATGGTACAGGCAAGCCTTTTGAGGGAAAACAGAGTATGGATC
TTGAAGTCAAAGAGGGCGGACCTCTGCCTTTTGCCTTTGATATCCTGACCACTGCATTCCATTACGGCAA
CAGGGTATTCGCCAAATATCCAGACAACATACAAGACTATTTTAAGCAGTCGTTTCCTAAGGGGTATTCG
TGGGAACGAAGCTTGACTTTCGAAGACGGGGGCATTTGCAACGCCAGAAACGACATAACAATGGAAGGGG
ACACTTTCTATAATAAAGTTCGATTTTATGGTACCAACTTTCCCGCCAATGGTCCAGTTATGCAGAAGAA
GACGCTGAAATGGGAGCCCTCCACTGAGAAAATGTATGTGCGTGATGGAGTGCTGACGGGTGATGTAGAG
ATGGCTTTGTTGCTTGAAGGAAATGCCCATTACCGATGTGACTTCAGAACTACTTACAAAGCTAAGGAGA
AGGGTGTCAAGTTACCAGGCGCCCACTTTGTGGACCACTGCATTGAGATTTTAAGCCATGACAAAGATTA
CAACAAGGTTAAGCTGTATGAGCATGCTGTTGCTCATTCTGGATTGCCTGACAATGCCAGACGATAAAGC
GGCCGCGACTCTAGATCATAATCAGCCATACCACATTTGTAGAGGTTTTACTTGCTTTAAAAAACCTCCC
ACACCTCCCCCTGAACCTGAAACATAAAATGAATGCAATTGTTGTTGTTAACTTGTTTATTGCAGCTTAT
AATGGTTACAAATAAAGCAATAGCATCACAAATTTCACAAATAAAGCATTTTTTTCACTGCATTCTAGTT
GTGGTTTGTCCAAACTCATCAATGTATCTTAAGGCGTAAATTGTAAGCGTTAATATTTTGTTAAAATTCG
CGTTAAATTTTTGTTAAATCAGCTCATTTTTTAACCAATAGGCCGAAATCGGCAAAATCCCTTATAAATC
AAAAGAATAGACCGAGATAGGGT
[37 nt withheld, positions 1774-1810]
AAAGAACGTGGACTCCAACGTCAAAGG
[49 nt withheld, positions 1838-1886]
T
[91 nt withheld, positions 1888-1978]
G
[124 nt withheld, positions 1980-2103]
CAGGTGGCACTTTTCGGGGAAATGTGCGCGGAACCCCTATTTGTTTATTTTTCTAAATACATTCAAATAT
GTATCCGCTCATGAGACAATAACCCTGATAAATGCTTCAATAATATTGAAAAAGGAAGAGTCCTGAGGCG
GAAAGAACCAGCTGTGGAATGTGTGTCAGTTAGGGTGTGGAAAGTCCCCAGGCTCCCCAGCAGGCAGAAG
TATGCAAAGCATGCATCTCAATTAGTCAGCAACCAGGTGTGGAAAGTCCCCAGGCTCCCCAGCAGGCAGA
AGTATGCAAAGCATGCATCTCAATTAGTCAGCAACCATAGTCCCGCCCCTAACTCCGCCCATCCCGCCCC
TAACTCCGCCCAGTTCCGCCCATTCTCCGCCCCATGGCTGACTAATTTTTTTTATTTATGCAGAGGCCGA
GGCCGCCTCGGCCTCTGAGCTATTCCAGAAGTAGTGAGGAGGCTTTTTTGGAGGCCTAGGCTTTTGCAAA
GATCGATCAAGAGACAGGATGAGGATCGTTTCGCATGATTGAACAAGATGGATTGCACGCAGGTTCTCCG
GCCGCTTGGGTGGAGAGGCTATTCGGCTATGACTGGGCACAACAGACAATCGGCTGCTCTGATGCCGCCG
TGTTCCGGCTGTCAGCGCAGGGGCGCCCGGTTCTTTTTGTCAAGACCGACCTGTCCGGTGCCCTGAATGA
ACTGCAAGACGAGGCAGCGCGGCTATCGTGGCTGGCCACGACGGGCGTTCCTTGCGCAGCTGTGCTCGAC
GTTGTCACTGAAGCGGGAAGGGACTGGCTGCTATTGGGCGAAGTGCCGGGGCAGGATCTCCTGTCATCTC
ACCTTGCTCCTGCCGAGAAAGTATCCATCATGGCTGATGCAATGCGGCGGCTGCATACGCTTGATCCGGC
TACCTGCCCATTCGACCACCAAGCGAAACATCGCATCGAGCGAGCACGTACTCGGATGGAAGCCGGTCTT
GTCGATCAGGATGATCTGGACGAAGAGCATCAGGGGCTCGCGCCAGCCGAACTGTTCGCCAGGCTCAAGG
CGAGCATGCCCGACGGCGAGGATCTCGTCGTGACCCATGGCGATGCCTGCTTGCCGAATATCATGGTGGA
AAATGGCCGCTTTTCTGGATTCATCGACTGTGGCCGGCTGGGTGTGGCGGACCGCTATCAGGACATAGCG
TTGGCTACCCGTGATATTGCTGAAGAGCTTGGCGGCGAATGGGCTGACCGCTTCCTCGTGCTTTACGGTA
TCGCCGCTCCCGATTCGCAGCGCATCGCCTTCTATCGCCTTCTTGACGAGTTCTTCTGAGCGGGACTCTG
GGGTTCGAAATGACCGACCAAGCGACGCCCAACCTGCCATCACGAGATTTCGATTCCACCGCCGCCTTCT
ATGAAAGGTTGGGCTTCGGAATCGTTTTCCGGGACGCCGGCTGGATGATCCTCCAGCGCGGGGATCTCAT
GCTGGAGTTCTTCGCCCACCCTAGGGGGAGGCTAACTGAAACACGGAAGGAGACAATACCGGAAGGAACC
CGCGCTATGACGGCAATAAAAAGACAGAATAAAACGCACGGTGTTGGGTCGTTTGTTCATAAACGCGGGG
TTCGGTCCCAGGGCTGGCACTCTGTCGATACCCCACCGAGACCCCATTGGGGCCAATACGCCCGCGTTTC
TTCCTTTTCCCCACCCCACCCCCCAAGTTCGGGTGAAGGCCCAGGGCTCGCAGCCAACGTCGGGGCGGCA
GGCCCTGCCATAGCCTCAGGTTACTCATATATACTTTAGATTGATTTAAAACTTCATTTTTAATTTAAAA
GGATCTAGGTGAAGATCCTTTTTGATAATCTCATGACCAAAATCCCTTAACGTGAGTTTTCGTTCCACTG
AGCGTCAGACCCCGTAGAAAAGATCAAAGGATCTTCTTGAGATCCTTTTTTTCTGCGCGTAATCTGCTGC
TTGCAAACAAAAAAACCACCGCTACCAGCGGTGGTTTGTTTGCCGGATCAAGAGCTACCAACTCTTTTTC
CGAAGGTAACTGGCTTCAGCAGAGCGCAGATACCAAATACTGTTCTTCTAGTGTAGCCGTAGTTAGGCCA
CCACTTCAAGAACTCTGTAGCACCGCCTACATACCTCGCTCTGCTAATCCTGTTACCAGTGGCTGCTGCC
AGTGGCGATAAGTCGTGTCTTACCGGGTTGGACTCAAGACGATAGTTACCGGATAAGGCGCAGCGGTCGG
GCTGAACGGGGGGTTCGTGCACACAGCCCAGCTTGGAGCGAACGACCTACACCGAACTGAGATACCTACA
GCGTGAGCTATGAGAAAGCGCCACGCTTCCCGAAGGGAGAAAGGCGGACAGGTATCCGGTAAGCGGCAGG
GTCGGAACAGGAGAGCGCACGAGGGAGCTTCCAGGGGGAAACGCCTGGTATCTTTATAGTCCTGTCGGGT
TTCGCCACCTCTGACTTGAGCGTCGATTTTTGTGATGCTCGTCAGGGGGGCGGAGCCTATGGAAAAACGC
CAGCAACGCGGCCTTTTTACGGTTCCTGGCCTTTTGCTGGCCTTTTGCTCACATGTTCTTTCCTGCGTTA
TCCCCTGATTCTGTGGATAACCGTATTACCGCCATGCAT
